Addgene plasmid #20423: pWZL Neo Myr Flag AKT3
Depositing lab: William Hahn & Jean Zhao. Depositing organization: Dana-Farber Cancer Institute. Publication: Integrative Genomic Approaches Identify IKBKE as a Breast Cancer Oncogene (Kinase Library Clones). Boehm JS, Zhao JJ, Yao J, Kim SY, Firestein R, Dunn IF, Sjostrom SK, Garraway LA, Weremowicz S, Richardson AL, Greulich H, Stewart CJ, Mulvey LA, Shen RR, Ambrogio L, Hirozane-Kishikawa T, Hill DE, Vidal M, Meyerson M, Grenier JK, Hinkle G, Root DE, Roberts TM, Lander ES, Polyak K, Hahn WC. Cell. 2007 Jun 15. 129(6):1065-1079. 10.1016/j.cell.2007.03.052 PubMed 17574021.
Backbone
  Vector backbone: pWZL-Neo-Myr-Flag-DEST
  Backbone manufacturer: William Hahn Lab (available at Addgene, #15300)
  Vector type: Mammalian Expression, Retroviral
  Selectable markers: Neomycin (select with G418)
Growth in bacteria
  Bacterial resistance: Ampicillin, 100 μg/mL
  Growth temperature: 37°C
  Growth strain: Stbl3
  Growth instructions: Stbl3 cells to prevent recombination.
  Copy number: Unknown
Gene/Insert
  Gene/Insert name: AKT3 (alt name: v-akt murine thymoma viral oncogene homolog 3 (protein kinase B, gamma))
  Species: H. sapiens (human)
  GenBank ID: NM_005465
  Entrez Gene: AKT3 (a.k.a. MPPH, MPPH2, PKB-GAMMA, PKBG, PRKBG, RAC-PK-gamma, RAC-gamma, STK-2)
  Tag / fusion protein: Myr (N terminal on backbone); Flag (N terminal on backbone)
  Cloning method: Gateway Cloning
  Sequencing primers: 5′ pWZL-Fwd (GAA CCT CCT CGT TCG ACC); 3′ pWZL-Rev (TTC CGG GCC CTC ACA TTG)
Resource information
  A portion of this plasmid was derived from a plasmid made by: 2-F2
Terms and licenses: Academic/Nonprofit Terms; Industry Terms: Not Available to Industry
Depositor comments: ORFs were cloned into Gateway compatible pEntry vectors. An LR recombination reaction was performed to move the ORF to pWZL-Neo-Myr-Flag DEST such that the ORF would have 5' myristoylation and flag tags. This plasmid is part of a kinase library, and the gene has been verified, but has not been fully sequenced for minor mutations. Please see the following link for plasmids from this article that are not part of the kinase library http://www.addgene.org/pubmed/17574021
How to cite: pWZL Neo Myr Flag AKT3 was a gift from William Hahn & Jean Zhao (Addgene plasmid # 20423 ; http://n2t.net/addgene:20423 ; RRID:Addgene_20423)
