[The description below was written by a language model from this plasmid's Addgene catalogue record.]
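Description:
pWZL Neo Myr Flag AKT3 is a retroviral mammalian expression plasmid carrying the human AKT3 open reading frame (protein kinase B gamma) in the pWZL-Neo-Myr-Flag-DEST Gateway destination backbone. It is propagated in bacteria under ampicillin selection, in a recombination-deficient strain chosen to limit rearrangement, which is a common precaution for vectors containing repeated retroviral sequences. The copy number is not recorded. Mammalian cells that have taken up the construct can be selected with G418 through the neomycin resistance marker. No feature table accompanies the record, so the promoter driving the insert, the arrangement linking it to the neomycin marker, and the bacterial origin of replication are not explicitly stated.

The AKT3 ORF was first cloned into a Gateway entry vector and then transferred by LR recombination into the destination vector, placing it in frame behind two N-terminal elements supplied by the backbone: a myristoylation signal and a Flag epitope. A myristoylation signal directs lipid modification that targets the fusion protein to membranes, a strategy generally used to render kinases such as the AKT family constitutively active independently of upstream signalling. The Flag tag allows detection or immunoprecipitation of the expressed protein.

The plasmid is one clone from a library of myristoylated, Flag-tagged human kinases built for integrative genomic screens aimed at identifying kinase oncogenes in breast cancer. It suits retroviral delivery and stable expression of membrane-targeted AKT3 in mammalian cells. The depositors note that the identity of the gene was verified, but the insert was not fully sequenced, so minor mutations cannot be excluded.
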