>Addgene plasmid #20423 | pWZL Neo Myr Flag AKT3 | addgene partial sequence | sequence record 26245 | 20423 with pWZL-Fwd
CTCCTTCTCTAGGCGCCGGCCGGATCCAGAATTCGCCACCATGGGGTCTTCAAAATCTAAACCAAAGGAC
CCCAGCCAGCGCCGGCGCAGGATCCGAGGTTACCTTGACTACAAAGACGATGACGACAAGCAATTGACAA
GTTTGTACAAAAAAGTTGGCATGAGCGATGTTACCATTGTGAAAGAAGGTTGGGTTCAGAAGAGGGGAGA
ATATATAAAAAACTGGAGGCCAAGATACTTCCTTTTGAAGACAGATGGCTCATTCATAGGATATAAAGAG
AAACCTCAAGATGTGGATTTACCTTATCCCCTCAACAACTTTTCAGTGGCAAAATGCCAGTTAATGAAAA
CAGAACGACCAAAGCCAAACACATTTATAATCAGATGTCTCCAGTGGACTACTGTTATAGAGAGAACATT
TCATGTAGATACTCCAGAGGAAAGGGAAGAATGGACAGAAGCTATCCAGGCTGTAGCAGACAGACTGCAG
AGGCAAGAAGAGGAGAGAATGAATTGTAGTCCAACTTCACAAATTGATAATATAGGAGAGGAAGAGATGG
ATGCCTCTACAACCCATCATAAAAGAAAGACAATGAATGATTTTGACTATTTGAAACTACTAGGTAAAGG
CACTTTTGGGAAAGTTATTTTGGTTCGAGAGAANGCAAGTGGAAAATACTATGCTATGAAGATTCTGAAG
AAAGAAGTCATTATTGCAAAGGATGAAGTGGCACACACTCTAACTGA
